Addgene plasmid #45085: pBS-Histone H2B
Depositing lab: Phillip Newmark. Depositing organization: University of Illinois at Urbana-Champaign. Publication: PIWI homologs mediate histone H4 mRNA localization to planarian chromatoid bodies. Rouhana L, Weiss JA, King RS, Newmark PA. Development. 2014 Jul;141(13):2592-601. doi: 10.1242/dev.101618. Epub 2014 Jun 5. PubMed 24903754.
Backbone
  Vector backbone: pBluescript II SK(+)
  Backbone manufacturer: Agilent Technologies
  Backbone size w/o insert (bp): 3000
  Total vector size (bp): 3600
  Vector type: RNAi ; in vitro transcription
Growth in bacteria
  Bacterial resistance: Ampicillin, 100 μg/mL
  Growth temperature: 37°C
  Growth strain: DH5alpha
  Copy number: High Copy
Gene/Insert
  Gene/Insert name: Histone H2B (alt names: HistoneH2B; H2B; PL030007A10F10)
  Species: Schmidtea mediterranea
  Insert size (bp): 557
  Promoter: T7 sense, T3 antisense
  Cloning method: Restriction Enzyme; 5′ cloning site EcoRI (unknown if destroyed); 3′ cloning site NotI (unknown if destroyed)
  Sequencing primers: 5′ M13 –20; 3′ M13 reverse
Terms and licenses: Academic/Nonprofit Terms; Industry Terms: Not Available to Industry
How to cite: pBS-Histone H2B was a gift from Phillip Newmark (Addgene plasmid # 45085 ; http://n2t.net/addgene:45085 ; RRID:Addgene_45085)
