[The description below was written by a language model from this plasmid's Addgene catalogue record.]
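Description:
pBS-Histone H2B is a small bacterial cloning and in vitro transcription plasmid built on the pBluescript II SK(+) phagemid backbone, with a total size of about 3.6 kb (roughly 3 kb of backbone). It is maintained at high copy number in standard E. coli cloning strains and selected with ampicillin. No feature table accompanies the record, so backbone elements are not individually annotated. pBluescript II vectors generally carry a ColE1-type plasmid origin, an f1 phage origin, and a multiple cloning site flanked by opposing phage RNA polymerase promoters and M13 primer sites, consistent with the M13 sequencing primers listed.

The insert is a 557 bp histone H2B sequence from the planarian flatworm Schmidtea mediterranea, placed between the EcoRI and NotI sites of the polylinker; the record does not say whether those sites remain intact. The alternative name resembling a library clone identifier suggests a cDNA clone origin, but this is not explicitly stated. According to the record, the T7 promoter drives sense-strand transcription and the T3 promoter drives antisense transcription. This arrangement allows either strand to be synthesised separately in vitro. Antisense transcripts can serve as riboprobes for in situ hybridisation, with sense transcripts as controls, and the two strands can be annealed to give double-stranded RNA for knockdown. That fits the catalogued vector types of RNAi and in vitro transcription. There is no promoter for expression in animal cells and no tag or reporter. The plasmid is associated with work on histone mRNA localisation to planarian chromatoid bodies, where it would serve to detect or deplete H2B transcripts.
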