>Addgene plasmid #45085 | pBS-Histone H2B | depositor partial sequence | sequence record 62584 | insert
AAGATCGCTGCTAAGTCTGTTAAGAAGATTTCAAAGGAAGTTACTCCTAAAACAGACAAAAAGAAAAGGA
TACATAAACGCAAAGAAAGTTATGGTATTTACATCTACAAAGTGTTGAGACAAGTTCATCCAGATACTGG
AATTTCTGGCAAAGCAATGTCTATTATGAATAGCTTTGTCAACGATGTTTTCGAAAGAATCGCTTCGGAG
GCTAGCAAGTTGGCAACTTATAATAAGAAATCAACCATAACCAGCAGAGAGATTCAAACTGCAGTCAGGT
TAATTTTACCAGGAGAATTGGCTAAACACGCAGTTAGTGAAGGAACCAAAGCTGTTACAAAATACACAGG
ATCCAAATAAAAACTATCAATAAAGAGAAAGTTGAACGGCCCTCTTTAGGGCCACAATTCTTGATTGTTT
TAATGTCACTAGTTATACTATGTATTGATAATGTTCTGAACTTTTAAAACGTCGTTGAAGTACGTATTAT
CTTTTATCTTATGTCACGTTTATTAATGTAAATAAATGTTTGTATTTCTAAAAAAAAAAAAAAAAAA
