>Addgene plasmid #45085 | pBS-Histone H2B | addgene partial sequence | sequence record 65110 | T7 5'-TAATACGACTCACTATAGGG-3'
CCCCTCGAGGTCGACGGTATCGATAAGCTTGATATCGAATTCCATTTGTTGGGAAGATCGCTGCTAAGTC
TGTTAAGAAGATTTCAAAGGAAGTTACTCCTAAAACAGACAAAAAGAAAAGGATACATAAACGCAAAGAA
AGTTATGGTATTTACATCTACAAAGTGTTGAGACAAGTTCATCCAGATACTGGAATTTCTGGCAAAGCAA
TGTCTATTATGAATAGCTTTGTCAACGATGTTTTCGAAAGAATCGCTTCGGAGGCTAGCAAGTTGGCAAC
TTATAATAAGAAATCAACCATAACCAGCAGAGAGATTCAAACTGCAGTCAGGTTAATTTTACCAGGAGAA
TTGGCTAAACACGCAGTTAGTGAAGGAACCAAAGCTGTTACAAAATACACAGGATCCAAATAAAAACTAT
CAATAAAGAGAAAGTTGAACGGCCCTCTTTAGGGCCACAATTCTTGATTGTTTTAATGTCACTAGTTATA
CTATGTATTGATAATGTTCTGAACTTTTAAAACGTCGTTGAAGTACGTATTATCTTTTATCTTATGTCAC
GTTTATTAATGTAAATAAATGTTTGTATTTCTAAAAAAAAAAAAAAAAAATGCGAGCGGCCGCCACCGCG
GTGGAGCTCCAGCTTTTGTTCCCTTTAGTGAGGGTTAATTGCTCGCTTGGCGTAATCATGGTCATAGCTG
TTTCCTGTGTGAAATTGTTATCCGCTCACAATTCCACACAACATACGAGCCGGAAGCATAAAGTGTAAAG
CCTGGGGTGCCTAATGAGTGAGCTAACTCACATTAATTGCGTTGCGCTCACTGCCCGCTTTCCAGTCGGG
AAACCTGTCGTGCCAGCTGCATTAATGAATCGGCCAACGCGCGGGGTGAGGCGGTTTGCGTATTGGGCGC
TCTTCCGCTTCCTCGCTCACTGACTCGCTGCGCTCG
